Addgene plasmid #91227: pACYCDuet_F31VDHFR_WTTS
Purpose: bacterial co-expression of folA (DHFR) and thyA(TS) with a barcode within the noncoding region between the genes
Depositing lab: Kimberly Reynolds. Depositing organization: University of Texas Southwestern Medical Center. Publication: A Two-Enzyme Adaptive Unit within Bacterial Folate Metabolism. Schober AF, Mathis AD, Ingle C, Park JO, Chen L, Rabinowitz JD, Junier I, Rivoire O, Reynolds KA. Cell Rep. 2019 Jun 11;27(11):3359-3370.e7. doi: 10.1016/j.celrep.2019.05.030. PubMed 31189117.
Backbone
  Vector backbone: pACYCDuet-1
  Backbone manufacturer: Novagen
  Vector type: Bacterial Expression
Growth in bacteria
  Bacterial resistance: Chloramphenicol, 25 μg/mL
  Growth temperature: 37°C
  Growth strain: DH5alpha
  Copy number: Unknown
Gene/Insert 1
  Gene/Insert name: folA (alt name: DHFR)
  Species: E. coli
  Mutation: F31V
  Promoter: T7
  Tag / fusion protein: 6xHis (N terminal on backbone)
  Cloning method: Restriction Enzyme; 5′ cloning site BamHI (unknown if destroyed); 3′ cloning site SalI (unknown if destroyed)
  Sequencing primers: 5′ unknown
Gene/Insert 2
  Gene/Insert name: thyA
  Species: E.coli
  Promoter: T7
  Cloning method: Restriction Enzyme; 5′ cloning site NotI (unknown if destroyed); 3′ cloning site XhoI (unknown if destroyed)
  Sequencing primers: 5′ unknown
Terms and licenses: Academic/Nonprofit Terms; Industry Terms: Not Available to Industry
How to cite: pACYCDuet_F31VDHFR_WTTS was a gift from Kimberly Reynolds (Addgene plasmid # 91227 ; http://n2t.net/addgene:91227 ; RRID:Addgene_91227)
