[The description below was written by a language model from this plasmid's Addgene catalogue record and pLannotate feature annotations shown in this document.]
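Description:
pACYCDuet_F31VDHFR_WTTS is a bacterial co-expression plasmid built on the Novagen pACYCDuet-1 backbone, carrying two E. coli folate-metabolism genes in the vector's two expression cassettes. It replicates from the medium-copy p15A origin, which is compatible with ColE1-type plasmids, and is selected with chloramphenicol through the cat gene and its native promoter. A lacI gene with its own promoter supplies lac repressor. The short annotated fragments of TcR, IS1 and RSF ori appear to be backbone remnants or partial matches rather than functional elements.

The first cassette consists of a T7 promoter, lac operator and T7 gene 10 ribosome binding site driving folA, which encodes dihydrofolate reductase (DHFR) and here carries the F31V substitution. The catalogue entry lists an N-terminal 6xHis tag contributed by the backbone, although the feature table does not annotate it separately. The second cassette, again under a T7 promoter and lac operator, expresses wild-type thyA, encoding thymidylate synthase (TS), followed by vector-derived S-Tag sequence and the T7 terminator. Whether the S-Tag is translated as a fusion is not stated. Both genes are therefore transcribed by T7 RNA polymerase and are repressible by LacI and inducible with IPTG. TS converts dUMP to dTMP and generates dihydrofolate, which is the substrate of DHFR, so the two enzymes are biochemically coupled.

According to the record, a barcode lies in the noncoding region between the two genes, but it is not annotated in the feature table. The plasmid is intended for co-expressing a defined DHFR variant alongside TS in bacteria. The barcode presumably allows this variant combination to be identified by sequencing, though the record does not describe how it is used.
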