Features (pLannotate 1.2.2; 20 found; start..end, strand, type, name):
     77..95      +  promoter       T7 promoter: promoter for bacteriophage T7 RNA polymerase
     96..120     +  protein_bind   lac operator: The lac repressor binds to the lac operator to inhibit transcription in E. coli. This inhibition can be relieved by adding lactose or isopropyl-β-D-thiogalactopyranoside (IPTG). lac repressor encoded by lacI
    175..966     +  CDS            thyA: TYSY_ECO57 - Experimental evidence at protein level: Swiss-Prot protein existence level 1. Catalyzes the reductive methylation of 2'-deoxyuridine-5'- monophosphate (dUMP) to 2'-deoxythymidine-5'-monophosphate (dTMP) while utilizing 5,10-methylenetetrahydrofolate (mTHF) as the methyl donor and reductant in the reaction, yielding dihydrofolate (DHF) as a by- product. This enzymatic reaction provides an intracellular de novo source of dTMP, an essential precursor for DNA biosynthesis. From Escherichia coli O157:H7.
    982..1023    +  CDS            S-Tag (fragment): affinity and epitope tag derived from pancreatic ribonuclease A
   1053..1070    +  CDS            SET1 (fragment): solubility-enhancement tag derived from T7 phage gene 10B
   1078..1125    +  terminator     T7 terminator: transcription terminator for bacteriophage T7 RNA polymerase
   1349..2005    -  CDS            cat: CAT_ECOLX - Experimental evidence at protein level: Swiss-Prot protein existence level 1. This enzyme is an effector of chloramphenicol resistance in bacteria. From Escherichia coli. This protein is used as a marker in many commonly used cloning vectors, such as pACYC184.
   2006..2108    -  promoter       cat promoter: promoter of the E. coli cat gene encoding chloramphenicol acetyltransferase
   2229..2372    +  mobile_element IS1 (fragment): prokaryotic transposable element IS1
   2491..2546    -  rep_origin     RSF ori (fragment): Plasmids containing the RSF 1030 origin of replication can be propagated in E. coli cells that contain additional plasmids with compatible origins.
   2634..3179    -  rep_origin     p15A ori: Plasmids containing the medium-copy-number p15A origin of replication can be propagated in E. coli cells that contain a second plasmid with the ColE1 origin.
   3291..3355    -  CDS            TcR (fragment): tetracycline efflux protein; tet; confers resistance to tetracycline
   3370..3391    -  protein_bind   CAP binding site: CAP binding activates transcription in the presence of cAMP. E. coli catabolite activator protein
   3404..4486    -  CDS            lacI: lac repressor; lacI; The lac repressor binds to the lac operator to inhibit transcription in E. coli. This inhibition can be relieved by adding lactose or isopropyl-β-D-thiogalactopyranoside (IPTG).
   4487..4564    -  promoter       lacI promoter: lacI
   4572..4607    -  CDS            TcR (fragment): tetracycline efflux protein; tet; confers resistance to tetracycline
   4610..4628    +  promoter       T7 promoter: promoter for bacteriophage T7 RNA polymerase
   4629..4653    +  protein_bind   lac operator: The lac repressor binds to the lac operator to inhibit transcription in E. coli. This inhibition can be relieved by adding lactose or isopropyl-β-D-thiogalactopyranoside (IPTG). lac repressor encoded by lacI
   4668..4690    +  RBS            RBS: efficient ribosome binding site from bacteriophage T7 gene 10 (Olins and Rangwala, 1989)
   4739..5218    +  CDS            ecDHFR: E. coli dihydrofolate reductase; folA
>Addgene plasmid #91227 | pACYCDuet_F31VDHFR_WTTS | addgene full sequence | sequence record 178682 | Addgene NGS Result
TCGACAAGCTTGCGGCCGCATAATGCTTAAGTCGAACAGAAAGTAATCGTATTGTACACGGCCGCATAAT
CGAAATTAATACGACTCACTATAGGGGAATTGTGAGCGGATAACAATTCCCCATCTTAGTATATTAGTTA
AGTATAAGAAGGAGATATACATATGGCAGATCTCATGAAACAGTACCTGGAGCTGATGCAAAAAGTTCTG
GATGAGGGTACCCAGAAAAACGACCGCACGGGTACCGGAACGCTGAGCATTTTTGGCCATCAGATGCGTT
TTAACCTGCAGGACGGATTCCCGCTGGTTACGACCAAACGCTGCCACCTGCGTAGCATTATTCATGAGCT
GCTGTGGTTTCTGCAAGGTGACACTAACATCGCGTATCTGCACGAAAACAATGTGACGATCTGGGATGAA
TGGGCCGATGAAAACGGCGATCTGGGCCCAGTGTATGGTAAACAGTGGCGCGCCTGGCCAACGCCAGATG
GCCGCCACATCGATCAGATCACGACCGTGCTGAATCAACTGAAAAACGACCCGGACAGCCGCCGCATTAT
TGTTTCCGCGTGGAATGTGGGTGAACTGGATAAAATGGCGCTGGCGCCGTGCCATGCATTCTTCCAGTTT
TACGTTGCGGACGGTAAGCTGAGCTGTCAACTTTATCAGCGCAGCTGCGATGTTTTCCTCGGCCTGCCGT
TCAATATCGCCAGCTACGCGTTACTGGTGCATATGATGGCGCAGCAGTGCGACCTGGAGGTGGGTGATTT
TGTCTGGACCGGCGGTGATACCCACCTGTACAGCAACCATATGGACCAAACGCATCTGCAATTGAGCCGT
GAGCCGCGTCCGCTGCCGAAACTGATTATTAAGCGCAAACCCGAGAGCATCTTTGACTATCGTTTCGAAG
ACTTCGAGATTGAAGGCTACGATCCGCACCCGGGTATCAAAGCGCCGGTGGCTATCTAACTCGAGTCTGG
TAAAGAAACCGCTGCTGCGAAATTTGAACGCCAGCACATGGACTCGTCTACTAGCGCAGCTTAATTAACC
TAGGCTGCTGCCACCGCTGAGCAATAACTAGCATAACCCCTTGGGGCCTCTAAACGGGTCTTGAGGGGTT
TTTTGCTGAAACCTCAGGCATTTGAGAAGCACACGGTCACACTGCTTCCGGTAGTCAATAAACCGGTAAA
CCAGCAATAGACATAAGCGGCTATTTAACGACCCTGCCCTGAACCGACGACCGGGTCGAATTTGCTTTCG
AATTTCTGCCATTCATCCGCTTATTATCACTTATTCAGGCGTAGCAACCAGGCGTTTAAGGGCACCAATA
ACTGCCTTAAAAAAATTACGCCCCGCCCTGCCACTCATCGCAGTACTGTTGTAATTCATTAAGCATTCTG
CCGACATGGAAGCCATCACAAACGGCATGATGAACCTGAATCGCCAGCGGCATCAGCACCTTGTCGCCTT
GCGTATAATATTTGCCCATAGTGAAAACGGGGGCGAAGAAGTTGTCCATATTGGCCACGTTTAAATCAAA
ACTGGTGAAACTCACCCAGGGATTGGCTGAGACGAAAAACATATTCTCAATAAACCCTTTAGGGAAATAG
GCCAGGTTTTCACCGTAACACGCCACATCTTGCGAATATATGTGTAGAAACTGCCGGAAATCGTCGTGGT
ATTCACTCCAGAGCGATGAAAACGTTTCAGTTTGCTCATGGAAAACGGTGTAACAAGGGTGAACACTATC
CCATATCACCAGCTCACCGTCTTTCATTGCCATACGGAACTCCGGATGAGCATTCATCAGGCGGGCAAGA
ATGTGAATAAAGGCCGGATAAAACTTGTGCTTATTTTTCTTTACGGTCTTTAAAAAGGCCGTAATATCCA
GCTGAACGGTCTGGTTATAGGTACATTGAGCAACTGACTGAAATGCCTCAAAATGTTCTTTACGATGCCA
TTGGGATATATCAACGGTGGTATATCCAGTGATTTTTTTCTCCATTTTAGCTTCCTTAGCTCCTGAAAAT
CTCGATAACTCAAAAAATACGCCCGGTAGTGATCTTATTTCATTATGGTGAAAGTTGGAACCTCTTACGT
GCCGATCAACGTCTCATTTTCGCCAAAAGTTGGCCCAGGGCTTCCCGGTATCAACAGGGACACCAGGATT
TATTTATTCTGCGAAGTGATCTTCCGTCACAGGTATTTATTCGGCGCAAAGTGCGTCGGGTGATGCTGCC
AACTTACTGATTTAGTGTATGATGGTGTTTTTGAGGTGCTCCAGTGGCTTCTGTTTCTATCAGCTGTCCC
TCCTGTTCAGCTACTGACGGGGTGGTGCGTAACGGCAAAAGCACCGCCGGACATCAGCGCTAGCGGAGTG
TATACTGGCTTACTATGTTGGCACTGATGAGGGTGTCAGTGAAGTGCTTCATGTGGCAGGAGAAAAAAGG
CTGCACCGGTGCGTCAGCAGAATATGTGATACAGGATATATTCCGCTTCCTCGCTCACTGACTCGCTACG
CTCGGTCGTTCGACTGCGGCGAGCGGAAATGGCTTACGAACGGGGCGGAGATTTCCTGGAAGATGCCAGG
AAGATACTTAACAGGGAAGTGAGAGGGCCGCGGCAAAGCCGTTTTTCCATAGGCTCCGCCCCCCTGACAA
GCATCACGAAATCTGACGCTCAAATCAGTGGTGGCGAAACCCGACAGGACTATAAAGATACCAGGCGTTT
CCCCCTGGCGGCTCCCTCGTGCGCTCTCCTGTTCCTGCCTTTCGGTTTACCGGTGTCATTCCGCTGTTAT
GGCCGCGTTTGTCTCATTCCACGCCTGACACTCAGTTCCGGGTAGGCAGTTCGCTCCAAGCTGGACTGTA
TGCACGAACCCCCCGTTCAGTCCGACCGCTGCGCCTTATCCGGTAACTATCGTCTTGAGTCCAACCCGGA
AAGACATGCAAAAGCACCACTGGCAGCAGCCACTGGTAATTGATTTAGAGGAGTTAGTCTTGAAGTCATG
CGCCGGTTAAGGCTAAACTGAAAGGACAAGTTTTGGTGACTGCGCTCCTCCAAGCCAGTTACCTCGGTTC
AAAGAGTTGGTAGCTCAGAGAACCTTCGAAAAACCGCCCTGCAAGGCGGTTTTTTCGTTTTCAGAGCAAG
AGATTACGCGCAGACCAAAACGATCTCAAGAAGATCATCTTATTAATCAGATAAAATATTTCTAGATTTC
AGTGCAATTTATCTCTTCAAATGTAGCACCTGAAGTCAGCCCCATACGATATAAGTTGTAATTCTCATGT
TAGTCATGCCCCGCGCCCACCGGAAGGAGCTGACTGGGTTGAAGGCTCTCAAGGGCATCGGTCGAGATCC
CGGTGCCTAATGAGTGAGCTAACTTACATTAATTGCGTTGCGCTCACTGCCCGCTTTCCAGTCGGGAAAC
CTGTCGTGCCAGCTGCATTAATGAATCGGCCAACGCGCGGGGAGAGGCGGTTTGCGTATTGGGCGCCAGG
GTGGTTTTTCTTTTCACCAGTGAGACGGGCAACAGCTGATTGCCCTTCACCGCCTGGCCCTGAGAGAGTT
GCAGCAAGCGGTCCACGCTGGTTTGCCCCAGCAGGCGAAAATCCTGTTTGATGGTGGTTAACGGCGGGAT
ATAACATGAGCTGTCTTCGGTATCGTCGTATCCCACTACCGAGATGTCCGCACCAACGCGCAGCCCGGAC
TCGGTAATGGCGCGCATTGCGCCCAGCGCCATCTGATCGTTGGCAACCAGCATCGCAGTGGGAACGATGC
CCTCATTCAGCATTTGCATGGTTTGTTGAAAACCGGACATGGCACTCCAGTCGCCTTCCCGTTCCGCTAT
CGGCTGAATTTGATTGCGAGTGAGATATTTATGCCAGCCAGCCAGACGCAGACGCGCCGAGACAGAACTT
AATGGGCCCGCTAACAGCGCGATTTGCTGGTGACCCAATGCGACCAGATGCTCCACGCCCAGTCGCGTAC
CGTCTTCATGGGAGAAAATAATACTGTTGATGGGTGTCTGGTCAGAGACATCAAGAAATAACGCCGGAAC
ATTAGTGCAGGCAGCTTCCACAGCAATGGCATCCTGGTCATCCAGCGGATAGTTAATGATCAGCCCACTG
ACGCGTTGCGCGAGAAGATTGTGCACCGCCGCTTTACAGGCTTCGACGCCGCTTCGTTCTACCATCGACA
CCACCACGCTGGCACCCAGTTGATCGGCGCGAGATTTAATCGCCGCGACAATTTGCGACGGCGCGTGCAG
GGCCAGACTGGAGGTGGCAACGCCAATCAGCAACGACTGTTTGCCCGCCAGTTGTTGTGCCACGCGGTTG
GGAATGTAATTCAGCTCCGCCATCGCCGCTTCCACTTTTTCCCGCGTTTTCGCAGAAACGTGGCTGGCCT
GGTTCACCACGCGGGAAACGGTCTGATAAGAGACACCGGCATACTCTGCGACATCGTATAACGTTACTGG
TTTCACATTCACCACCCTGAATTGACTCTCTTCCGGGCGCTATCATGCCATACCGCGAAAGGTTTTGCGC
CATTCGATGGTGTCCGGGATCTCGACGCTCTCCCTTATGCGACTCCTGCATTAGGAAATTAATACGACTC
ACTATAGGGGAATTGTGAGCGGATAACAATTCCCCTGTAGAAATAATTTTGTTTAACTTTAATAAGGAGA
TATACCATGGGCAGCAGCCATCACCATCATCACCACAGCCAGGATCCGATGATCAGTCTGATTGCGGCGT
TAGCGGTAGATCGCGTTATCGGCATGGAAAACGCCATGCCGTGGAACCTGCCTGCCGATCTCGCCTGGGT
GAAACGCAACACCTTAAATAAACCCGTGATTATGGGCCGCCATACCTGGGAATCAATCGGTCGTCCGTTG
CCAGGACGCAAAAATATTATCCTCAGCAGTCAACCGGGTACGGACGATCGCGTAACGTGGGTGAAGTCGG
TGGATGAAGCCATCGCGGCGTGTGGTGACGTACCAGAAATCATGGTGATTGGCGGCGGTCGCGTTTATGA
ACAGTTCTTGCCAAAAGCGCAAAAACTGTATCTGACGCATATCGACGCAGAAGTGGAAGGCGACACCCAT
TTCCCGGATTACGAGCCGGATGACTGGGAATCGGTATTCAGCGAATTCCACGATGCTGATGCGCAGAACT
CTCACAGCTATTGCTTTGAGATTCTGGAGCGGCGGTAACCGAAG
